Addgene plasmid #122298: pcDNA3-FLAG-RPS14(2-88)
Purpose: expresses a part of RPS14 protein with a flag tag
Depositing lab: Gerardo Ferbeyre. Depositing organization: University of Montreal. Publication: Senescence-associated ribosome biogenesis defects contributes to cell cycle arrest through the Rb pathway. Lessard F, Igelmann S, Trahan C, Huot G, Saint-Germain E, Mignacca L, Del Toro N, Lopes-Paciencia S, Le Calve B, Montero M, Deschenes-Simard X, Bury M, Moiseeva O, Rowell MC, Zorca CE, Zenklusen D, Brakier-Gingras L, Bourdeau V, Oeffinger M, Ferbeyre G. Nat Cell Biol. 2018 Jul;20(7):789-799. doi: 10.1038/s41556-018-0127-y. Epub 2018 Jun 25. PubMed 29941930.
Backbone
  Vector backbone: pcDNA3
  Backbone size w/o insert (bp): 5450
  Total vector size (bp): 5714
  Vector type: Mammalian Expression
  Selectable markers: Neomycin (select with G418)
Growth in bacteria
  Bacterial resistance: Ampicillin, 100 μg/mL
  Growth temperature: 37°C
  Growth strain: DH5alpha
  Copy number: High Copy
Gene/Insert
  Gene/Insert name: RPS14 (partial) (alt name: uS11)
  Species: H. sapiens (human)
  Insert size (bp): 305
  Mutation: deleted amino acids 89 to 151
  GenBank ID: NM_005617
  Entrez Gene: RPS14 (a.k.a. EMTB, S14, uS11)
  Promoter: CMV
  Tag / fusion protein: Flag (N terminal on insert)
  Cloning method: Restriction Enzyme; 5′ cloning site BamHI (not destroyed); 3′ cloning site EcoRI (not destroyed)
  Sequencing primers: 5′ T7: TAATACGACTCACTATAGGG; 3′ SP6: ATTTAGGTGACACTATAG
Terms and licenses: Academic/Nonprofit Terms; Industry Terms: Not Available to Industry
How to cite: pcDNA3-FLAG-RPS14(2-88) was a gift from Gerardo Ferbeyre (Addgene plasmid # 122298 ; http://n2t.net/addgene:122298 ; RRID:Addgene_122298)
