[The description below was written by a language model from this plasmid's Addgene catalogue record and pLannotate feature annotations shown in this document.]
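Description:
pcDNA3-FLAG-RPS14(2-88) is a mammalian expression plasmid built on the pcDNA3 backbone (5,714 bp in total) that drives production of an N-terminally FLAG-tagged fragment of human ribosomal protein S14 (RPS14, also called uS11). The insert retains residues 2 to 88 and lacks amino acids 89 to 151, so it encodes only the amino-terminal portion of the protein. It was cloned between BamHI and EcoRI sites, both of which remain intact. Transcription comes from the human cytomegalovirus immediate early enhancer and promoter, and the message is terminated by the bovine growth hormone polyadenylation signal. T7 and SP6 phage promoters flank the cloning region, as is standard in pcDNA3, and serve as sequencing primer sites or for in vitro transcription. The FLAG epitope sits directly upstream of the RPS14 fragment and allows detection or immunoprecipitation with anti-FLAG antibodies.

In bacteria the plasmid is maintained at high copy through a ColE1/pUC-type origin and selected with ampicillin via the β-lactamase gene. An f1 origin is also present, permitting single-stranded DNA production. For mammalian cells, a separate cassette places the neomycin phosphotransferase gene under the SV40 enhancer/early promoter with an SV40 polyadenylation signal, allowing G418 selection of stable transfectants. The short annotated fragments of an HIV-1 LTR, ble, lacI and bom, together with the lac promoter/operator elements, appear to be backbone remnants or annotation matches rather than functional parts. The associated publication concerns ribosome biogenesis defects in senescence and cell cycle arrest through the Rb pathway. A truncation construct of this kind is suited to mapping which region of RPS14 mediates its activities or interactions, although the record itself states only that it expresses part of RPS14 with a FLAG tag.
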