Features (pLannotate 1.2.2; 22 found; start..end, strand, type, name):
      1..380     +  enhancer       CMV enhancer: human cytomegalovirus immediate early enhancer
    381..584     +  promoter       CMV promoter: human cytomegalovirus (CMV) immediate early promoter
    580..613     +  LTR            5' LTR (truncated) (fragment): truncated 5' long terminal repeat (LTR) from HIV-1
    629..647     +  promoter       T7 promoter: promoter for bacteriophage T7 RNA polymerase
    685..708     +  CDS            FLAG: FLAG® epitope tag, followed by an enterokinase cleavage site
    709..969     +  CDS            RPS14 (fragment) (sequence partly withheld): RS14_HUMAN - Experimental evidence at protein level: Swiss-Prot protein existence level 1. From Homo sapiens (Human).
   1033..1051    -  promoter       SP6 promoter: promoter for bacteriophage SP6 RNA polymerase
   1077..1301    +  polyA_signal   bGH poly(A) signal: bovine growth hormone polyadenylation signal
   1305..1326    +  promoter       SV40 promoter (fragment): SV40 enhancer and early promoter
   1347..1775    +  rep_origin     f1 ori (sequence partly withheld): f1 bacteriophage origin of replication; arrow indicates direction of (+) strand synthesis
   1789..2118    +  promoter       SV40 promoter: SV40 enhancer and early promoter
   2185..2976    +  CDS            neo: KKA2_KLEPN - Also known as kan, nptII. Experimental evidence at protein level: Swiss-Prot protein existence level 1. Resistance to kanamycin, neomycin, paromomycin, ribostamycin, butirosin and gentamicin B. From Klebsiella pneumoniae.
   3000..3158    +  CDS            ble (fragment): BLE_KLEPN - Experimental evidence at protein level: Swiss-Prot protein existence level 1. Binding protein with a strong affinity to the bleomycin family of antibiotics. Binds to CL990; an antimitotic-antibiotic compound. From Klebsiella pneumoniae.
   3153..3274    +  polyA_signal   SV40 poly(A) signal: SV40 polyadenylation signal
   3347..3363    -  protein_bind   lac operator: The lac repressor binds to the lac operator to inhibit transcription in E. coli. This inhibition can be relieved by adding lactose or isopropyl-β-D-thiogalactopyranoside (IPTG). lac repressor encoded by lacI
   3371..3401    -  promoter       lac promoter: promoter for the E. coli lac operon
   3416..3437    -  protein_bind   CAP binding site: CAP binding activates transcription in the presence of cAMP. E. coli catabolite activator protein
   3450..3542    -  CDS            lacI (fragment): lac repressor; lacI; The lac repressor binds to the lac operator to inhibit transcription in E. coli. This inhibition can be relieved by adding lactose or isopropyl-β-D-thiogalactopyranoside (IPTG).
   3725..4313    -  rep_origin     ori: high-copy-number ColE1/pMB1/pBR322/pUC origin of replication
   4484..5344    -  CDS            AmpR: β-lactamase; bla; confers resistance to ampicillin, carbenicillin, and related antibiotics
   5345..5449    -  promoter       AmpR promoter: bla
   5508..5560    -  misc_feature   bom (fragment): basis of mobility region from pBR322
>Addgene plasmid #122298 | pcDNA3-FLAG-RPS14(2-88) | addgene full sequence | sequence record 238512 | Addgene NGS Result
GACATTGATTATTGACTAGTTATTAATAGTAATCAATTACGGGGTCATTAGTTCATAGCCCATATATGGA
GTTCCGCGTTACATAACTTACGGTAAATGGCCCGCCTGGCTGACCGCCCAACGACCCCCGCCCATTGACG
TCAATAATGACGTATGTTCCCATAGTAACGCCAATAGGGACTTTCCATTGACGTCAATGGGTGGAGTATT
TACGGTAAACTGCCCACTTGGCAGTACATCAAGTGTATCATATGCCAAGTACGCCCCCTATTGACGTCAA
TGACGGTAAATGGCCCGCCTGGCATTATGCCCAGTACATGACCTTATGGGACTTTCCTACTTGGCAGTAC
ATCTACGTATTAGTCATCGCTATTACCATGGTGATGCGGTTTTGGCAGTACATCAATGGGCGTGGATAGC
GGTTTGACTCACGGGGATTTCCAAGTCTCCACCCCATTGACGTCAATGGGAGTTTGTTTTGGCACCAAAA
TCAACGGGACTTTCCAAAATGTCGTAACAACTCCGCCCCATTGACGCAAATGGGCGGTAGGCGTGTACGG
TGGGAGGTCTATATAAGCAGAGCTCTCTGGCTAACTAGAGAACCCACTGCTTACTGGCTTATCGAAATTA
ATACGACTCACTATAGGGAGACCCAAGCTTGGTACCGAGCTCGGATCCACCATGGATTACAAGGATGACG
ATGACAAG
[237 nt withheld, positions 709-945]
GTGGCCCAGAGGTGCAAGGAGCTGTGAGAATTCTGCAGATATCCATCACACTGGCGGCCGCTCGAGCATG
CATCTAGAGGGCCCTATTCTATAGTGTCACCTAAATGCTAGAGCTCGCTGATCAGCCTCGACTGTGCCTT
CTAGTTGCCAGCCATCTGTTGTTTGCCCCTCCCCCGTGCCTTCCTTGACCCTGGAAGGTGCCACTCCCAC
TGTCCTTTCCTAATAAAATGAGGAAATTGCATCGCATTGTCTGAGTAGGTGTCATTCTATTCTGGGGGGT
GGGGTGGGGCAGGACAGCAAGGGGGAGGATTGGGAAGACAATAGCAGGCATGCTGGGGATGCGGTGGGCT
CTATGGCTTCTGAGGCGGAAAGAACCAGCTGGGGCTCTAGGGGGTATCCCC
[124 nt withheld, positions 1347-1470]
C
[91 nt withheld, positions 1472-1562]
A
[49 nt withheld, positions 1564-1612]
CCTTTGACGTTGGAGTCCACGTTCTTT
[37 nt withheld, positions 1640-1676]
ACCCTATCTCGGTCTATTCTTTTGATTTATAAGGGATTTTGCCGATTTCGGCCTATTGGTTAAAAAATGA
GCTGATTTAACAAAAATTTAACGCGAATTAATTCTGTGGAATGTGTGTCAGTTAGGGTGTGGAAAGTCCC
CAGGCTCCCCAGCAGGCAGAAGTATGCAAAGCATGCATCTCAATTAGTCAGCAACCAGGTGTGGAAAGTC
CCCAGGCTCCCCAGCAGGCAGAAGTATGCAAAGCATGCATCTCAATTAGTCAGCAACCATAGTCCCGCCC
CTAACTCCGCCCATCCCGCCCCTAACTCCGCCCAGTTCCGCCCATTCTCCGCCCCATGGCTGACTAATTT
TTTTTATTTATGCAGAGGCCGAGGCCGCCTCTGCCTCTGAGCTATTCCAGAAGTAGTGAGGAGGCTTTTT
TGGAGGCCTAGGCTTTTGCAAAAAGCTCCCGGGAGCTTGTATATCCATTTTCGGATCTGATCAAGAGACA
GGATGAGGATCGTTTCGCATGATTGAACAAGATGGATTGCACGCAGGTTCTCCGGCCGCTTGGGTGGAGA
GGCTATTCGGCTATGACTGGGCACAACAGACAATCGGCTGCTCTGATGCCGCCGTGTTCCGGCTGTCAGC
GCAGGGGCGCCCGGTTCTTTTTGTCAAGACCGACCTGTCCGGTGCCCTGAATGAACTGCAGGACGAGGCA
GCGCGGCTATCGTGGCTGGCCACGACGGGCGTTCCTTGCGCAGCTGTGCTCGACGTTGTCACTGAAGCGG
GAAGGGACTGGCTGCTATTGGGCGAAGTGCCGGGGCAGGATCTCCTGTCATCTCACCTTGCTCCTGCCGA
GAAAGTATCCATCATGGCTGATGCAATGCGGCGGCTGCATACGCTTGATCCGGCTACCTGCCCATTCGAC
CACCAAGCGAAACATCGCATCGAGCGAGCACGTACTCGGATGGAAGCCGGTCTTGTCGATCAGGATGATC
TGGACGAAGAGCATCAGGGGCTCGCGCCAGCCGAACTGTTCGCCAGGCTCAAGGCGCGCATGCCCGACGG
CGAGGATCTCGTCGTGACCCATGGCGATGCCTGCTTGCCGAATATCATGGTGGAAAATGGCCGCTTTTCT
GGATTCATCGACTGTGGCCGGCTGGGTGTGGCGGACCGCTATCAGGACATAGCGTTGGCTACCCGTGATA
TTGCTGAAGAGCTTGGCGGCGAATGGGCTGACCGCTTCCTCGTGCTTTACGGTATCGCCGCTCCCGATTC
GCAGCGCATCGCCTTCTATCGCCTTCTTGACGAGTTCTTCTGAGCGGGACTCTGGGGTTCGAAATGACCG
ACCAAGCGACGCCCAACCTGCCATCACGAGATTTCGATTCCACCGCCGCCTTCTATGAAAGGTTGGGCTT
CGGAATCGTTTTCCGGGACGCCGGCTGGATGATCCTCCAGCGCGGGGATCTCATGCTGGAGTTCTTCGCC
CACCCCAACTTGTTTATTGCAGCTTATAATGGTTACAAATAAAGCAATAGCATCACAAATTTCACAAATA
AAGCATTTTTTTCACTGCATTCTAGTTGTGGTTTGTCCAAACTCATCAATGTATCTTATCATGTCTGTAT
ACCGTCGACCTCTAGCTAGAGCTTGGCGTAATCATGGTCATAGCTGTTTCCTGTGTGAAATTGTTATCCG
CTCACAATTCCACACAACATACGAGCCGGAAGCATAAAGTGTAAAGCCTGGGGTGCCTAATGAGTGAGCT
AACTCACATTAATTGCGTTGCGCTCACTGCCCGCTTTCCAGTCGGGAAACCTGTCGTGCCAGCTGCATTA
ATGAATCGGCCAACGCGCGGGGAGAGGCGGTTTGCGTATTGGGCGCTCTTCCGCTTCCTCGCTCACTGAC
TCGCTGCGCTCGGTCGTTCGGCTGCGGCGAGCGGTATCAGCTCACTCAAAGGCGGTAATACGGTTATCCA
CAGAATCAGGGGATAACGCAGGAAAGAACATGTGAGCAAAAGGCCAGCAAAAGGCCAGGAACCGTAAAAA
GGCCGCGTTGCTGGCGTTTTTCCATAGGCTCCGCCCCCCTGACGAGCATCACAAAAATCGACGCTCAAGT
CAGAGGTGGCGAAACCCGACAGGACTATAAAGATACCAGGCGTTTCCCCCTGGAAGCTCCCTCGTGCGCT
CTCCTGTTCCGACCCTGCCGCTTACCGGATACCTGTCCGCCTTTCTCCCTTCGGGAAGCGTGGCGCTTTC
TCATAGCTCACGCTGTAGGTATCTCAGTTCGGTGTAGGTCGTTCGCTCCAAGCTGGGCTGTGTGCACGAA
CCCCCCGTTCAGCCCGACCGCTGCGCCTTATCCGGTAACTATCGTCTTGAGTCCAACCCGGTAAGACACG
ACTTATCGCCACTGGCAGCAGCCACTGGTAACAGGATTAGCAGAGCGAGGTATGTAGGCGGTGCTACAGA
GTTCTTGAAGTGGTGGCCTAACTACGGCTACACTAGAAGAACAGTATTTGGTATCTGCGCTCTGCTGAAG
CCAGTTACCTTCGGAAAAAGAGTTGGTAGCTCTTGATCCGGCAAACAAACCACCGCTGGTAGCGGTGGTT
TTTTTGTTTGCAAGCAGCAGATTACGCGCAGAAAAAAAGGATCTCAAGAAGATCCTTTGATCTTTTCTAC
GGGGTCTGACGCTCAGTGGAACGAAAACTCACGTTAAGGGATTTTGGTCATGAGATTATCAAAAAGGATC
TTCACCTAGATCCTTTTAAATTAAAAATGAAGTTTTAAATCAATCTAAAGTATATATGAGTAAACTTGGT
CTGACAGTTACCAATGCTTAATCAGTGAGGCACCTATCTCAGCGATCTGTCTATTTCGTTCATCCATAGT
TGCCTGACTCCCCGTCGTGTAGATAACTACGATACGGGAGGGCTTACCATCTGGCCCCAGTGCTGCAATG
ATACCGCGAGACCCACGCTCACCGGCTCCAGATTTATCAGCAATAAACCAGCCAGCCGGAAGGGCCGAGC
GCAGAAGTGGTCCTGCAACTTTATCCGCCTCCATCCAGTCTATTAATTGTTGCCGGGAAGCTAGAGTAAG
TAGTTCGCCAGTTAATAGTTTGCGCAACGTTGTTGCCATTGCTACAGGCATCGTGGTGTCACGCTCGTCG
TTTGGTATGGCTTCATTCAGCTCCGGTTCCCAACGATCAAGGCGAGTTACATGATCCCCCATGTTGTGCA
AAAAAGCGGTTAGCTCCTTCGGTCCTCCGATCGTTGTCAGAAGTAAGTTGGCCGCAGTGTTATCACTCAT
GGTTATGGCAGCACTGCATAATTCTCTTACTGTCATGCCATCCGTAAGATGCTTTTCTGTGACTGGTGAG
TACTCAACCAAGTCATTCTGAGAATAGTGTATGCGGCGACCGAGTTGCTCTTGCCCGGCGTCAATACGGG
ATAATACCGCGCCACATAGCAGAACTTTAAAAGTGCTCATCATTGGAAAACGTTCTTCGGGGCGAAAACT
CTCAAGGATCTTACCGCTGTTGAGATCCAGTTCGATGTAACCCACTCGTGCACCCAACTGATCTTCAGCA
TCTTTTACTTTCACCAGCGTTTCTGGGTGAGCAAAAACAGGAAGGCAAAATGCCGCAAAAAAGGGAATAA
GGGCGACACGGAAATGTTGAATACTCATACTCTTCCTTTTTCAATATTATTGAAGCATTTATCAGGGTTA
TTGTCTCATGAGCGGATACATATTTGAATGTATTTAGAAAAATAAACAAATAGGGGTTCCGCGCACATTT
CCCCGAAAAGTGCCACCTGACGTCGACGGATCGGGAGATCTCCCGATCCCCTATGGTGCACTCTCAGTAC
AATCTGCTCTGATGCCGCATAGTTAAGCCAGTATCTGCTCCCTGCTTGTGTGTTGGAGGTCGCTGAGTAG
TGCGCGAGCAAAATTTAAGCTACAACAAGGCAAGGCTTGACCGACAATTGCATGAAGAATCTGCTTAGGG
TTAGGCGTTTTGCGCTGCTTCGCGATGTACGGGCCAGATATACGCGTT
