>Addgene plasmid #122298 | pcDNA3-FLAG-RPS14(2-88) | depositor partial sequence | sequence record 233528 | Cloned sequence
GGATCCACCATGGATTACAAGGATGACGATGACAAG
[237 nt withheld, positions 37-273]
GTGGCCCAGAGGTGCAAGGAGCTGTGAGAATTC
